>Addgene plasmid #198580 | pENTR223-BNRF1 | addgene full sequence | sequence record 391876 | Addgene NGS Result
CTTTCCTGCGTTATCCCCTGATTCTGTGGATAACCGTATTACCGCCTTTGAGTGAGCTGATACCGCTCGC
CGCAGCCGAACGACCGAGCGCAGCGAGTCAGTGAGCGAGGAAGCGGAAGAGCGCCCAATACGCAAACCGC
CTCTCCCCGCGCGTTGGCCGATTCATTAATGCAGCTGGCACGACAGGTTTCCCGACTGGAAAGCGGGCAG
TGAGCGCAACGCAATTAATACGCGTACCGCTAGCCAGGAAGAGTTTGTAGAAACGCAAAAAGGCCATCCG
TCAGGATGGCCTTCTGCTTAGTTTGATGCCTGGCAGTTTATGGCGGGCGTCCTGCCCGCCACCCTCCGGG
CCGTTGCTTCACAACGTTCAAATCCGCTCCCGGCGGATTTGTCCTACTCAGGAGAGCGTTCACCGACAAA
CAACAGATAAAACGAAAGGCCCAGTCTTCCGACTGAGCCTTTCGTTTTATTTGATGCCTGGCAGTTCCCT
ACTCTCGCGTTAACGCTAGCATGGATGTTTTCCCAGTCACGACGTTGTAAAACGACGGCCAGTCTTAAGC
TCGGGCCCCAAATAATGATTTTATTTTGACTGATAGTGACCTGTTCGTTGCAACAAATTGATGAGCAATG
CTTTTTTATAATGCCAACTTTGTACAAAAAAGTTGGCATGGAAGAGAGGGGCAGGGAAACGCAAATGCCG
GTTGCCCGGTATGGGGGCCCGTTTATTATGGTAAGGCTCTTCGGGCAAGATGGAGAGGCAAACATACAGG
AGGAAAGGCTATATGAGCTACTCTCTGACCCACGCTCCGCGCTCGGCCTAGACCCGGGGCCCCTGATTGC
TGAGAACCTGCTGCTAGTGGCGCTGCGTGGCACCAACAACGATCCCAGGCCTCAGCGTCAGGAGAGGGCC
AGAGAACTGGCCCTCGTTGGCATTCTACTAGGAAACGGCGAGCAGGGTGAACACTTGGGCACGGAGAGTG
CCCTGGAGGCCTCAGGCAACAACTATGTGTATGCCTACGGACCAGACTGGATGGCAAGGCCTTCCACATG
GTCCGCGGAAATCCAGCAATTCCTGCGACTCCTGGGCGCCACGTACGTGCTTCGCGTGGAGATGGGCAGG
CAGTTTGGCTTCGAGGTGCATAGAAGCCGGCCCTCCTTCCGTCAGTTCCAGGCCATCAATCACCTTGTCC
TGTTTGACAACGCCCTTCGCAAGTACGATTCCGGCCAGGTGGCGGCGGGCTTCCAGAGGGCCCTTCTGGT
GGCCGGGCCAGAGACCGCTGACACGAGGCCGGACCTCCGCAAGCTGAATGAGTGGGTGTTTGGTGGCAGG
GCTGCTGGTGGCAGACAGCTGGCCGACGAGCTAAAGATCGTGTCCGCGCTGCGAGACACTTACTCGGGCC
ACTTGGTCCTTCAGCCCACGGAGACCCTTGACACATGGAAGGTGTTGAGCAGGGACACACGAACCGCTCA
TAGTTTGGAGCACGGATTCATTCATGCCGCGGGGACCATCCAGGCCAACTGCCCACAGCTGTTTATGAGA
CGCCAGCACCCCGGCCTCTTTCCCTTCGTTAATGCAATAGCATCATCGCTGGGCTGGTACTACCAGACCG
CCACCGGCCCCGGAGCAGATGCCAGGGCGGCGGCCCGGCGCCAACAGGCCTTTCAGACCAGGGCGGCGGC
TGAATGCCATGCCAAAAGCGGGGTGCCGGTCGTGGCCGGCTTCTACAGGACCATCAACGCCACGCTCAAG
GGAGGAGAGGGCCTACAGCCCACTATGTTTAACGGGGAGCTGGGGGCCATCAAGCACCAGGCACTTGACA
CTGTGAGGTATGACTACGGCCACTATCTCATAATGTTGGGGCCATTCCAGCCATGGAGCGGACTGACGGC
CCCTCCGTGCCCCTACGCCGAAAGTTCATGGGCACAGGCGGCCGTGCAGACGGCCCTCGAGCTGTTCTCG
GCCCTGTACCCGGCCCCGTGCATCTCGGGCTACGCGCGCCCCCCGGGCCCCAGTGCTGTGATCGAGCATC
TGGGGTCCCTAGTTCCAAAGGGGGGTCTGCTGTTGTTTCTGTCTCACCTACCGGATGATGTTAAGGACGG
GCTCGGAGAAATGGGGCCGGCCAGGGCCACGGGACCTGGAATGCAGCAGTTTGTCAGCAGCTACTTCCTC
AACCCCGCCTGTTCCAACGTCTTCATTACAGTGAGGCAGCGAGGGGAGAAGATCAACGGCCGTACCGTCC
TCCAAGCGCTCGGACGCGCATGCGATATGGCAGGCTGCCAGCACTATGTGCTGGGCTCCACGGTTCCCCT
CGGTGGACTCAACTTTGTCAACGACCTGGCGTCCCCGGTTTCCACCGCCGAGATGATGGATGATTTCTCT
CCCTTCTTCACCGTGGAGTTTCCCCCGATTCAAGAGGAGGGCGCAAGTTCTCCGGTACCCTTAGATGTGG
ACGAGAGCATGGACATCTCTCCGTCTTACGAGTTGCCCTGGCTCTCGCTGGAGTCATGCCTCACAAGCAT
CCTGTCACACCCCACCGTGGGAAGCAAGGAGCACTTGGTCAGGCACACGGACAGGGTCAGCGGAGGACGC
GTGGCACAGCAGCCCGGGGTAGGTCCCCTGGACCTGCCGCTGGCGGACTACGCCTTCGTTGCCCACAGTC
AGGTCTGGACCAGGCCCGGTGGGGCTCCTCCCTTGCCCTATCGTACCTGGGATCGAATGACAGAGAAGCT
GCTTGTCTCCGCAAAACCCGGCGGAGAGAACGTTAAGGTTTCAGGTACCGTGATTACATTGGGAGAACAG
GGGTACAAAGTGTCGTTGGATCTGAGGGAGGGAACCAGGCTGGCAATGGCTGAGGCGCTGCTGAACGCAG
CATGTGCCCCAATCTTGGATCCGGAAGACGTCTTGCTCACCCTGCATCTACACCTGGATCCGCGCCGGGC
AGACAACTCGGCCGTGATGGAGGCTATGACGGCGGCGAGTGACTACGCGCGTGGCCTGGGCGTGAAGCTG
ACCTTTGGCTCGGCCTCCTGCCCCGAGACCGGCTCGTCCGCCTCCAACTTCATGACCGTGGTGGCCTCTG
TCTCCGCCCCAGGGGAATTCTCGGGTCCTCTGATCACGCCAGTGCTTCAGAAGACGGGCAGTCTCCTGAT
TGCGGTGCGTTGCGGGGATGGCAAGATCCAGGGAGGGTCGCTGTTTGAGCAGCTCTTTAGCGACGTGGCC
ACGACCCCACGGGCACCCGAGGCGTTGTCTCTGAAGAATCTCTTCCGGGCAGTCCAGCAGCTGGTCAAGA
GCGGCATCGTGCTGTCAGGGCATGACATCAGCGACGGGGGCCTGGTGACCTGCCTGGTGGAGATGGCCCT
GGCCGGGCAGCGGGGAGTGACCATCACTATGCCGGTGGCCTCCGACTACCTCCCGGAGATGTTTGCAGAG
CACCCCGGCCTGGTGTTTGAGGTGGAGGAGCGCAGCGTGGGTGAGGTGCTGCAGACCCTGCGCTCCATGA
ACATGTACCCGGCAGTCCTCGGTCGAGTGGGCGAGCAAGGTCCAGATCAAATGTTTGAGGTGCAGCACGG
CCCAGAGACGGTGTTGCGCCAGTCGCTGCGCCTGCTGCTGGGAACCTGGTCATCCTTTGCCAGCGAGCAG
TACGAGTGCCTGCGACCAGATCGGATTAACCGGTCCATGCACGTGTCCGACTACGGCTATAACGAAGCAC
TGGCAGTCTCCCCGTTGACAGGAAAGAATCTCAGCCCACGCCGGTTGGTGACAGAGCCTGACCCACGATG
TCAGGTGGCCGTGCTATGCGCCCCGGGCACCAGGGGCCATGAAAGCCTCCTGGCGGCCTTCACGAATGCC
GGATGCCTGTGCCGACGGGTGTTCTTTCGCGAGGTTAGGGACAACACGTTCCTCGACAAGTACGTGGGTC
TGGCCATCGGAGGAGTTCATGGGGCCAGGGACTCTGCCCTGGCAGGCCGTGCCACCGTGGCGCTGATTAA
TCGTTTCCCCGCCCTGCGTGACGCTATTCTAAAGTTCCTCAACAGGCCAGATACGTTCTCGGTGGCCTTG
GGGGAGCTGGGGGTGCAAGTTTTGGCTGGCCTGGGGGCCGTGGGGTCAACAGATAATCCACCCGCCCCTG
GCGTGGAAGTTAATGTCCAGAGATCACCTCTGATTCTGGCCCCCAACGCCTCTGGCATGTTTGAGTCCCG
CTGGCTGAACATTAGCATCCCGGCGACCACCAGCTCTGTCATGCTGCGTGGCCTCCGGGGCTGCGTCCTG
CCTTGTTGGGTGCAAGGCTCGTGCCTGGGCCTGCAATTTACTAACCTCGGGATGCCATATGTTTTGCAGA
ATGCCCACCAGATCGCCTGCCACTTCCACAGCAATGGCACGGATGCCTGGCGCTTTGCTATGAATTATCC
AAGAAACCCCACGGAGCAGGGCAACATTGCAGGGCTCTGTTCACGCGATGGTCGTCATCTGGCTCTCCTG
TGTGACCCCTCACTTTGTACAGACTTTTGGCAATGGGAGCACATTCCCCCCGCCTTTGGGCACCCCACGG
GGTGCTCCCCCTGGACACTTATGTTTCAAGCAGCTCACCTATGGTCACTCAGGCACGGTCGCCCCTCCGA
GCCAACTTTCTTGTACAAAGTTGGCATTATAAGAAAGCATTGCTTATCAATTTGTTGCAACGAACAGGTC
ACTATCAGTCAAAATAAAATCATTATTTGCCATCCAGCTGATATCCCCTATAGTGAGTCGTATTACATGG
TCATAGCTGTTTCCTGGCAGCTCTGGCCCGTGTCTCAAAATCTCTGATGTTACATTGCACAAGATAAAAA
TATATCATCATGCCTCCTCTAGACCAGCCAGGACAGAAATGCCTCGACTTCGCTGCTACCCAAGGTTGCC
GGGTGACGCACACCGTGGAAACGGATGAAGGCACGAACCCAGTGGACATAAGCCTGTTCGGTTCGTAAGC
TGTAATGCAAGTAGCGTATGCGCTCACGCAACTGGTCCAGAACCTTGACCGAACGCAGCGGTGGTAACGG
CGCAGTGGCGGTTTTCATGGCTTGTTATGACTGTTTTTTTGGGGTACAGTCTATGCCTCGGGCATCCAAG
CAGCAAGCGCGTTACGCCGTGGGTCGATGTTTGATGTTATGGAGCAGCAACGATGTTACGCAGCAGGGCA
GTCGCCCTAAAACAAAGTTAAACATTATGAGGGAAGCGGTGATCGCCGAAGTATCGACTCAACTATCAGA
GGTAGTTGGCGTCATCGAGCGCCATCTCGAACCGACGTTGCTGGCCGTACATTTGTACGGCTCCGCAGTG
GATGGCGGCCTGAAGCCACACAGTGATATTGATTTGCTGGTTACGGTGACCGTAAGGCTTGATGAAACAA
CGCGGCGAGCTTTGATCAACGACCTTTTGGAAACTTCGGCTTCCCCTGGAGAGAGCGAGATTCTCCGCGC
TGTAGAAGTCACCATTGTTGTGCACGACGACATCATTCCGTGGCGTTATCCAGCTAAGCGCGAACTGCAA
TTTGGAGAATGGCAGCGCAATGACATTCTTGCAGGTATCTTCGAGCCAGCCACGATCGACATTGATCTGG
CTATCTTGCTGACAAAAGCAAGAGAACATAGCGTTGCCTTGGTAGGTCCAGCGGCGGAGGAACTCTTTGA
TCCGGTTCCTGAACAGGATCTATTTGAGGCGCTAAATGAAACCTTAACGCTATGGAACTCGCCGCCCGAC
TGGGCTGGCGATGAGCGAAATGTAGTGCTTACGTTGTCCCGCATTTGGTACAGCGCAGTAACCGGCAAAA
TCGCGCCGAAGGATGTCGCTGCCGACTGGGCAATGGAGCGCCTGCCGGCCCAGTATCAGCCCGTCATACT
TGAAGCTAGACAGGCTTATCTTGGACAAGAAGAAGATCGCTTGGCCTCGCGCGCAGATCAGTTGGAAGAA
TTTGTCCACTACGTGAAAGGCGAGATCACCAAGGTAGTCGGCAAATAACCCTCGAGCCACCCATGACCAA
AATCCCTTAACGTGAGTTACGCGTCGTTCCACTGAGCGTCAGACCCCGTAGAAAAGATCAAAGGATCTTC
TTGAGATCCTTTTTTTCTGCGCGTAATCTGCTGCTTGCAAACAAAAAAACCACCGCTACCAGCGGTGGTT
TGTTTGCCGGATCAAGAGCTACCAACTCTTTTTCCGAAGGTAACTGGCTTCAGCAGAGCGCAGATACCAA
ATACTGTTCTTCTAGTGTAGCCGTAGTTAGGCCACCACTTCAAGAACTCTGTAGCACCGCCTACATACCT
CGCTCTGCTAATCCTGTTACCAGTGGCTGCTGCCAGTGGCGATAAGTCGTGTCTTACCGGGTTGGACTCA
AGACGATAGTTACCGGATAAGGCGCAGCGGTCGGGCTGAACGGGGGGTTCGTGCACACAGCCCAGCTTGG
AGCGAACGACCTACACCGAACTGAGATACCTACAGCGTGAGCTATGAGAAAGCGCCACGCTTCCCGAAGG
GAGAAAGGCGGACAGGTATCCGGTAAGCGGCAGGGTCGGAACAGGAGAGCGCACGAGGGAGCTTCCAGGG
GGAAACGCCTGGTATCTTTATAGTCCTGTCGGGTTTCGCCACCTCTGACTTGAGCGTCGATTTTTGTGAT
GCTCGTCAGGGGGGCGGAGCCTATGGAAAAACGCCAGCAACGCGGCCTTTTTACGGTTCCTGGCCTTTTG
CTGGCCTTTTGCTCACATGTT
Features (pLannotate 1.2.2; 12 found; start..end, strand, type, name):
    121..213     +  CDS            lacI (fragment): lac repressor; lacI; The lac repressor binds to the lac operator to inhibit transcription in E. coli. This inhibition can be relieved by adding lactose or isopropyl-β-D-thiogalactopyranoside (IPTG).
    268..295     -  terminator     rrnB T2 terminator: transcription terminator T2 from the E. coli rrnB gene
    427..470     +  terminator     rrnB T1 terminator: Escherichia coli rrnB; transcription terminator T1 from the E. coli rrnB gene
    517..553     -  CDS            lacZα (fragment): LacZα fragment of β-galactosidase; lacZ fragment
    570..665     +  protein_bind   attL3: mutant version of attL; recombination site for the Gateway® LR reaction LR Clonase™
    668..4621    +  CDS            MTP_EBVB9: Experimental evidence at protein level: Swiss-Prot protein existence level 1. Tegument protein that plays a role in the inhibition of host intrinsic defenses to promote viral early gene activation. Interacts with host DAXX and thereby disrupts the complex between DAXX and ATRX. Suppresses the DAXX-ATRX dependent deposition of histone H3.3 on viral chromatin allowing viral transcription. May also play a role in virus entry at attachment or membrane fusion steps. From Epstein-Barr virus (strain B95-8) (HHV-4) (Human herpesvirus 4).
   4623..4718    -  protein_bind   attL3: mutant version of attL; recombination site for the Gateway® LR reaction LR Clonase™
   4737..4755    -  promoter       T7 promoter: promoter for bacteriophage T7 RNA polymerase
   4945..4968    +  promoter       Pc promoter (fragment): intI1 (promoter lies within the coding sequence); class 1 integron promoter
   5144..5200    +  CDS            GmR (fragment): gentamycin acetyltransferase; aacC1; confers resistance to gentamycin
   5207..5998    +  CDS            SmR: aminoglycoside adenylyltransferase (Murphy, 1985); aadA; confers resistance to spectinomycin and streptomycin
   6091..6679    +  rep_origin     ori: high-copy-number ColE1/pMB1/pBR322/pUC origin of replication
