[The description below was written by a language model from this plasmid's Addgene catalogue record and pLannotate feature annotations shown in this document.]
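Description:
pENTR223-BNRF1 is a Gateway entry clone built on the pENTR223.1 backbone (2,875 bp without insert; the sequenced plasmid is 6,741 nt). It carries the wild-type BNRF1 open reading frame of Epstein-Barr virus. It is a purely bacterial shuttle plasmid, maintained at high copy from a ColE1/pUC-type origin of replication. Selection is with spectinomycin through the aadA aminoglycoside adenylyltransferase gene (SmR), which sits downstream of a fragment of the class 1 integron Pc promoter. The annotation also picks up short remnants of lacI, lacZα and a gentamicin resistance gene; these are fragments and not functional elements.

The roughly 3.95 kb insert matches the major tegument protein of EBV strain B95-8. According to the annotation, this protein binds host DAXX, disrupts the DAXX-ATRX complex and so limits histone H3.3 deposition on viral chromatin, allowing early viral gene expression; it may also contribute to virus entry. The coding sequence is flanked on both sides by attL-type recombination sites. The automated annotation labels both as attL3, oriented towards each other, although a directional entry clone would normally carry two distinct attL variants. These sites allow the ORF to be moved by LR Clonase reaction into any compatible destination vector. The rrnB T1 and T2 terminators lie upstream of the cassette and shield it from read-through transcription. A T7 promoter lies just beyond the downstream att site and points back towards the insert. No promoter is positioned to drive sense expression of BNRF1, so the plasmid serves as a source clone rather than an expression construct. Its associated publication concerns EBV and virus-human protein interaction mapping, which suggests use in ORFeome-style transfer into interaction or expression vectors.
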