Addgene plasmid #198580: pENTR223-BNRF1
Purpose: Gateway Entry Clone
Depositing lab: Eric Johannsen. Depositing organization: Brigham and Women's Hospital. Publication: Epstein-Barr virus and virus human protein interaction maps. Calderwood MA, Venkatesan K, Xing L, Chase MR, Vazquez A, Holthaus AM, Ewence AE, Li N, Hirozane-Kishikawa T, Hill DE, Vidal M, Kieff E, Johannsen E. Proc Natl Acad Sci U S A. 2007 May 1;104(18):7606-11. doi: 10.1073/pnas.0702332104. Epub 2007 Apr 19. PubMed 17446270.
Backbone
  Vector backbone: pENTR223.1
  Backbone manufacturer: Invitrogen
  Backbone size w/o insert (bp): 2875
  Vector type: Gateway Entry Vector
Growth in bacteria
  Bacterial resistance: Spectinomycin, 50 μg/mL
  Growth temperature: 37°C
  Growth strain: DH5alpha
  Copy number: High Copy
Gene/Insert
  Gene/Insert name: BNRF1
  Species: Epstein-Barr virus
  Mutation: None (wildtype)
  Entrez Gene: BNRF1 (a.k.a. HHV4_BNRF1)
  Cloning method: Gateway Cloning
Terms and licenses: Academic/Nonprofit Terms; Industry Terms: Not Available to Industry
How to cite: pENTR223-BNRF1 was a gift from Eric Johannsen (Addgene plasmid # 198580 ; http://n2t.net/addgene:198580 ; RRID:Addgene_198580)
